>Addgene plasmid #33377 | esrrga_L (OZ563) | depositor partial sequence | sequence record 39905 | esrrga_L (OZ563) sequence 270 bps
TCTAGACCCGGGGAGCGCCCCTTCCAGTGTCGCATTTGCATGCGGAACTTTTCGAACGGTCAGGGTTTGC
GTCGTCATACCCGTACTCATACCGGTGAAAAACCGTTTCAGTGTCGGATCTGTATGCGAAATTTCTCCCA
GCGTTCTTCTTTGGTTCGTCATCTACGTACGCACACCGGCGAGAAGCCATTCCAATGCCGAATATGCATG
CGCAACTTCAGTCGTCGTGACGACTTGACCCGTCACCTAAAAACCCACCTGAGGGGATCC
