>Addgene plasmid #33377 | esrrga_L (OZ563) | addgene partial sequence | sequence record 41918 | OK_61
ATTGTGCAAAGGCCCTGAGAAAAATCCAAGCTTTGGCGGCCGCTGACTACAAAGACGATGATGACAAATC
TAGACCCGGGGAGCGCCCCTTCCAGTGTCGCATTTGCATGCGGAACTTTTCGAACGGTCAGGGTTTGCGT
CGTCATACCCGTACTCATACCGGTGAAAAACCGTTTCAGTGTCGGATCTGTATGCGAAATTTCTCCCAGC
GTTCTTCTTTGGTTCGTCATCTACGTACGCACACCGGCGAGAAGCCATTCCAATGCCGAATATGCATGCG
CAACTTCAGTCGTCGTGACGACTTGACCCGTCACCTAAAAACCCACCTGAGGGGATCCTCTGCACAGTAG
TAACTAGAGACTAGAAAAAGGCCGACAAGTCCCGCTCCGCTGAAGATCCTGGCGTAATAGCGAAGAGGCC
CGCACCGATCGCCCTTCCCAACAGTTGCGCAGCCTGAATGGCGAATGGG
[124 nt withheld, positions 470-593]
C
[91 nt withheld, positions 595-685]
A
[49 nt withheld, positions 687-735]
CCTTTGACGTTGGAGTCCACGTTCTTT
[37 nt withheld, positions 763-799]
ACCCTATCTCGGTCTA
