[The description below was written by a language model from this plasmid's Addgene catalogue record.]
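Description:
esrrga_L (OZ563) is a low-copy, kanamycin-selected bacterial plasmid built on the 5.5 kb MG414 backbone and catalogued as a zebrafish-targeting reagent. It carries a roughly 270 bp insert encoding an engineered zinc finger array, cloned between XbaI and BamHI sites that both remain intact so the array can be excised again. The array was produced in the context of the OPEN (oligomerized pool engineering) selection approach and recognises a 9 bp "left" half-site within the zebrafish gene esrrga (estrogen-related receptor gamma a). The plasmid contains no esrrga sequence, only the DNA-binding array directed against it. The record notes that propagation requires a host expressing the lacIq allele of the lac repressor, which suggests lac-regulated expression of the array, but the promoter, the origin of replication and any fusion partner are not stated.

The construct is a source of the zinc finger coding segment rather than a working nuclease. To make a functional reagent, the array must be subcloned into a zinc finger nuclease expression vector so that it is fused to the FokI cleavage domain, and used with the partner array from esrrga_R (OZ564), which binds the other half-site. Together the pair forms a dimeric nuclease intended to introduce targeted mutations at the esrrga locus. The choice of recipient vector depends on the spacer length between half-sites (5–6 bp versus 7 bp), and some of the suggested vectors carry FokI mutations that enforce heterodimerisation. The array gave about 4.4-fold activation on its target site in a bacterial two-hybrid binding assay. It had not been tested as a nuclease for mutagenic activity at the intended locus.
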