Addgene plasmid #33377: esrrga_L (OZ563)
Depositing lab: Keith Joung. Depositing organization: Massachusetts General Hospital. Publication: Rapid "open-source" engineering of customized zinc-finger nucleases for highly efficient gene modification. Maeder ML, Thibodeau-Beganny S, Osiak A, Wright DA, Anthony RM, Eichtinger M, Jiang T, Foley JE, Winfrey RJ, Townsend JA, Unger-Wallace E, Sander JD, Muller-Lerch F, Fu F, Pearlberg J, Goebel C, Dassie JP, Pruett-Miller SM, Porteus MH, Sgroi DC, Iafrate AJ, Dobbs D, McCray PB, Cathomen T, Voytas DF, Joung JK. Mol Cell. 2008 Jul 25. 31(2):294-301. 10.1016/j.molcel.2008.06.016 PubMed 18657511.
Backbone
  Vector backbone: MG414
  Backbone size w/o insert (bp): 5493
  Vector type: Zebrafish Targeting
Growth in bacteria
  Bacterial resistance: Kanamycin, 50 μg/mL
  Growth temperature: 37°C
  Growth strain: XL1 Blue
  Growth instructions: Requires a bacterial strain such as XL1 Blue, that expresses the lacIq allele of lac repressor
  Copy number: Low Copy
Gene/Insert
  Gene/Insert name: Zinc finger array targeting esrrga (alt name: esrrga)
  Species: D. rerio (zebrafish)
  Insert size (bp): 270
  GenBank ID: ENSDARG00000004861
  Entrez Gene: esrrga (a.k.a. errg, errgamma, esrrg)
  Cloning method: Restriction Enzyme; 5′ cloning site XbaI (not destroyed); 3′ cloning site BamHI (not destroyed)
  Sequencing primers: 5′ OK.61 GGGTAGTACGATGACGGAACCTGTC
Terms and licenses: Academic/Nonprofit Terms; Industry Terms: Not Available to Industry
Depositor comments: This plasmid encodes a zinc finger array targeting half of a target sequence in the zebrafish gene esrrga. Please note that this plasmid does NOT contain the esrrga sequence. Users must order the complementary plasmid esrrga_R (OZ564) [Addgene plasmid 33378] in order to create a zinc finger nuclease (ZFN) pair to introduce targeted mutations into this specific zebrafish gene. Users will also need to clone the zinc finger (ZF) insert of this plasmid into a zinc finger nuclease (ZFN) vector to express a FOKI fusion product. Examples of possible ZFN expression vectors that can be used are: pST1374 (Addgene plasmid 13426), pMLM290/292 (Addgene plasmids 21872 & 21873), pMLM800/802 (Addgene plasmids 27202 & 27203). The difference between pMLM800/802 and pMLM290/292 is the length of the “spacer” sequence in the full ZFN target site. If the spacer is 7 bp, scientists should use pMLM800/802. If the spacer is 5 or 6 bps, scientists should use pMLM290/292. pMLM290/292 is identical to pST1374 except that it harbors two mutations in the FokI nuclease domain (Q486E, I499L; aka the “-“ mutation see Miller et al., Nat. Biotech 2007, PMID 17603475) which confers heterodimeric behavior on these domains This zinc finger array was tested for binding activity to the sequence 5'-GCGGTAGCT-3' in a bacterial two hybrid assay, and resulted in 4.39 fold activation. However, this array has not yet been tested for activity as a zinc finger nuclease (i.e. for its ability to induce mutations at the intended locus). Scientists using this zinc finger array in a publication should notify and acknowledge NIH grant number R01 GM088040 in the publication. Other Articles: "Oligomerized pool engineering (OPEN): an 'open-source' protocol for making customized zinc-finger arrays." Maeder ML et al. (Nat Protoc. 2009 Sept 17. 4(10):1471-1501. Pubmed ID: 19798082) "Targeted mutagenesis in zebrafish using customized zinc-finger nucleases." Foley JE et al. (Nat Protoc. 2009 Dec 3. 4(12):1855-1867. Pubmed ID: 20010934)
How to cite: esrrga_L (OZ563) was a gift from Keith Joung (Addgene plasmid # 33377 ; http://n2t.net/addgene:33377 ; RRID:Addgene_33377)
